Addgene plasmid #230683: AiP1655 - pAAV-AiE2335m-minBG-SYFP2-WPRE3-BGHpA
Purpose: AiE2335m is an enhancer sequence, designed to drive AAV-mediated transgene expression in specific populations of brain cells
Depositing lab: Allen Institute for Brain Science & Bosiljka Tasic. Depositing organization: Allen Institute. Publication: A suite of enhancer AAVs and transgenic mouse lines for genetic access to cortical cell types. Ben-Simon Y, Hooper M, Narayan S, Daigle TL, Dwivedi D, Way SW, Oster A, Stafford DA, Mich JK, Taormina MJ, Martinez RA, Opitz-Araya X, Roth JR, Alexander JR, Allen S, Amster A, Arbuckle J, Ayala A, Baker PM, Bakken TE, Barcelli T, Barta S, Bendrick J, Bertagnolli D, Bielstein C, Bishwakarma P, Bowlus J, Boyer G, Brouner K, Casian B, Casper T, Chakka AB, Chakrabarty R, Chance RK, Chavan S, Clark M, Colbert K, Collman F, Daniel S, Departee M, DiValentin P, Donadio N, Dotson N, Egdorf T, Fliss T, Gabitto M, Garcia J, Gary A, Gasperini M, Gloe J, Goldy J, Gore BB, Graybuck L, Greisman N, Haeseleer F, Halterman C, Haradon Z, Hastings SD, Helback O, Ho W, Hockemeyer D, Huang C, Huff S, Hunker A, Johansen N, Jones D, Juneau Z, Kalmbach B, Kannan M, Khem S, Kussick E, Kutsal R, Larsen R, Lee C, Lee AY, Leibly M, Lenz GH, Li S, Liang E, Lusk N, Madigan Z, Malloy J, Malone J, McCue R, Melchor J, Mollenkopf T, Moosman S, Morin E, Newman D, Ng L, Ngo K, Omstead V, Otto S, Oyama A, Pena N, Pham T, Phillips E, Pom CA, Potekhina L, Ransford S, Ray PL, Rette D, Reynoldson C, Rimorin C, Rocha D, Ruiz A, Sanchez REA, Sawyer L, Sedeno-Cortes A, Sevigny JP, Shapovalova N, Shepard N, Shulga L, Sigler AR, Siverts L, Soliman S, Somasundaram S, Staats B, Stewart K, Szelenyi E, Tieu M, Trader C, Tran A, van Velthoven CTJ, Walker M, Wang Y, Weed N, Wirthlin M, Wood T, Wynalda B, Yao Z, Zhou T, Ariza J, Dee N, Reding M, Ronellenfitch K, Mufti S, Sunkin SM, Smith KA, Esposito L, Waters J, Thyagarajan B, Yao S, Lein ES, Zeng H, Levi BP, Ngai J, Ting JT, Tasic B. Cell. 2025 May 16:S0092-8674(25)00513-6. doi: 10.1016/j.cell.2025.05.002. PubMed 40403729.
Backbone
  Vector backbone: pAAV2
  Vector type: AAV
Growth in bacteria
  Bacterial resistance: Ampicillin, 100 μg/mL
  Growth temperature: 37°C
  Growth strain: NEB Stable
  Copy number: High Copy
Gene/Insert
  Gene/Insert name: SYFP2
  Species: Synthetic
  Promoter: minBG
  Cloning method: Gibson Cloning
Terms and licenses: Academic/Nonprofit Terms; Industry Terms: Not Available to Industry
How to cite: AiP1655 - pAAV-AiE2335m-minBG-SYFP2-WPRE3-BGHpA was a gift from Allen Institute for Brain Science & Bosiljka Tasic (Addgene plasmid # 230683 ; http://n2t.net/addgene:230683 ; RRID:Addgene_230683)
