[The description below was written by a language model from this plasmid's Addgene catalogue record and pLannotate feature annotations shown in this document.]
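Description:
AiP1655 - pAAV-AiE2335m-minBG-SYFP2-WPRE3-BGHpA is an AAV transfer plasmid built on a pAAV2 backbone, used to package a recombinant adeno-associated virus genome that reports the activity of a candidate brain enhancer. It is about 4.9 kb and is maintained in bacteria as a high-copy plasmid through a ColE1/pUC-type origin, with ampicillin selection provided by the β-lactamase gene and its own promoter. An f1 phage origin and small remnants of the pBR322 bom and rop regions are also present in the backbone. The record lists a recombination-deficient propagation strain, which is consistent with the need to keep the repeat-rich AAV2 inverted terminal repeats intact. One ITR is annotated in full, while the other is detected only as two short fragments in the automated annotation.

Between the ITRs, the payload follows an enhancer-reporter design. The AiE2335m enhancer sits upstream of a minimal beta-globin promoter (minBG), which has little activity by itself and so makes expression depend on the enhancer. Neither of these elements is called by the feature table, but they presumably occupy the unannotated stretch between the left ITR and the reporter. The reporter is SYFP2, a fast-maturing monomeric yellow fluorescent protein derived from Aequorea victoria. It is followed by WPRE3, a shortened woodchuck hepatitis virus posttranscriptional element that boosts transcript expression while saving packaging space and appears here as two WPRE fragments. A bovine growth hormone polyadenylation signal ends the cassette. The stated purpose is to drive AAV-mediated transgene expression in specific populations of brain cells, with fluorescent labelling showing where the enhancer is active. The record does not say which cell population AiE2335m targets.
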