Features (pLannotate 1.2.2; 14 found; start..end, strand, type, name):
    217..266     -  misc_feature   bom (fragment): basis of mobility region from pBR322
    368..403     -  CDS            rop (fragment): Rop protein, which maintains plasmids at low copy number; rop
    498..602     +  promoter       AmpR promoter: bla
    603..1463    +  CDS            AmpR: β-lactamase; bla; confers resistance to ampicillin, carbenicillin, and related antibiotics
   1634..2222    +  rep_origin     ori: high-copy-number ColE1/pMB1/pBR322/pUC origin of replication
   2295..2322    +  repeat_region  AAV2 ITR (fragment): inverted terminal repeat of adeno-associated virus serotype 2 inverted
   2351..2378    +  repeat_region  AAV2 ITR (fragment): inverted terminal repeat of adeno-associated virus serotype 2 inverted
   3196..3912    +  CDS            SYFP2: SYFP2 is a basic (constitutively fluorescent) yellow fluorescent protein published in 2006, derived from Aequorea victoria. It is reported to be a very rapidly-maturing monomer with moderate acid sensitivity.
   3952..4109    +  misc_feature   WPRE (fragment): woodchuck hepatitis virus posttranscriptional regulatory element
   4115..4195    +  misc_feature   WPRE (fragment): woodchuck hepatitis virus posttranscriptional regulatory element
   4212..4323    +  polyA_signal   bGH poly(A) signal: bovine growth hormone polyadenylation signal
   4441..4581    +  repeat_region  AAV2 ITR: inverted terminal repeat of adeno-associated virus serotype 2 inverted
   4586..4637    -  misc_feature   bom (fragment): basis of mobility region from pBR322
   4656..216     +  rep_origin     f1 ori (across the origin) (sequence partly withheld): f1 bacteriophage origin of replication; arrow indicates direction of (+) strand synthesis
>Addgene plasmid #230683 | AiP1655 - pAAV-AiE2335m-minBG-SYFP2-WPRE3-BGHpA | addgene full sequence | sequence record 466282 | Addgene NGS Result
CATCGCCCTGATAGACGGTTTTTCGCCCTTTGACGTTGGAGTCCACGTTCTTT
[37 nt withheld, positions 54-90]
ACTCTATCTCGGGCTATTCTTTTGATTTATAAGGGATTTTGCCGATTTCGGTCTATTGGTTAAAAAATGA
GCTGATTTAACAAAAATTTAACGCGAATTTTAACAAAATATTAACGTTTACAATTTTATGGTGCACTCTC
AGTACAATCTGCTCTGATGCCGCATAGTTAAGCCAGCCCCGACACCCGCCAACACCCGCTGACGCGCCCT
GACGGGCTTGTCTGCTCCCGGCATCCGCTTACAGACAAGCTGTGACCGTCTCCGGGAGCTGCATGTGTCA
GAGGTTTTCACCGTCATCACCGAAACGCGCGAGACGAAAGGGCCTCGTGATACGCCTATTTTTATAGGTT
AATGTCATGATAATAATGGTTTCTTAGACGTCAGGTGGCACTTTTCGGGGAAATGTGCGCGGAACCCCTA
TTTGTTTATTTTTCTAAATACATTCAAATATGTATCCGCTCATGAGACAATAACCCTGATAAATGCTTCA
ATAATATTGAAAAAGGAAGAGTATGAGTATTCAACATTTCCGTGTCGCCCTTATTCCCTTTTTTGCGGCA
TTTTGCCTTCCTGTTTTTGCTCACCCAGAAACGCTGGTGAAAGTAAAAGATGCTGAAGATCAGTTGGGTG
CACGAGTGGGTTACATCGAACTGGATCTCAACAGCGGTAAGATCCTTGAGAGTTTTCGCCCCGAAGAACG
TTTTCCAATGATGAGCACTTTTAAAGTTCTGCTATGTGGCGCGGTATTATCCCGTATTGACGCCGGGCAA
GAGCAACTCGGTCGCCGCATACACTATTCTCAGAATGACTTGGTTGAGTACTCACCAGTCACAGAAAAGC
ATCTTACGGATGGCATGACAGTAAGAGAATTATGCAGTGCTGCCATAACCATGAGTGATAACACTGCGGC
CAACTTACTTCTGACAACGATCGGAGGACCGAAGGAGCTAACCGCTTTTTTGCACAACATGGGGGATCAT
GTAACTCGCCTTGATCGTTGGGAACCGGAGCTGAATGAAGCCATACCAAACGACGAGCGTGACACCACGA
TGCCTGTAGCAATGGCAACAACGTTGCGCAAACTATTAACTGGCGAACTACTTACTCTAGCTTCCCGGCA
ACAATTAATAGACTGGATGGAGGCGGATAAAGTTGCAGGACCACTTCTGCGCTCGGCCCTTCCGGCTGGC
TGGTTTATTGCTGATAAATCTGGAGCCGGTGAGCGTGGGTCTCGCGGTATCATTGCAGCACTGGGGCCAG
ATGGTAAGCCCTCCCGTATCGTAGTTATCTACACGACGGGGAGTCAGGCAACTATGGATGAACGAAATAG
ACAGATCGCTGAGATAGGTGCCTCACTGATTAAGCATTGGTAACTGTCAGACCAAGTTTACTCATATATA
CTTTAGATTGATTTAAAACTTCATTTTTAATTTAAAAGGATCTAGGTGAAGATCCTTTTTGATAATCTCA
TGACCAAAATCCCTTAACGTGAGTTTTCGTTCCACTGAGCGTCAGACCCCGTAGAAAAGATCAAAGGATC
TTCTTGAGATCCTTTTTTTCTGCGCGTAATCTGCTGCTTGCAAACAAAAAAACCACCGCTACCAGCGGTG
GTTTGTTTGCCGGATCAAGAGCTACCAACTCTTTTTCCGAAGGTAACTGGCTTCAGCAGAGCGCAGATAC
CAAATACTGTTCTTCTAGTGTAGCCGTAGTTAGGCCACCACTTCAAGAACTCTGTAGCACCGCCTACATA
CCTCGCTCTGCTAATCCTGTTACCAGTGGCTGCTGCCAGTGGCGATAAGTCGTGTCTTACCGGGTTGGAC
TCAAGACGATAGTTACCGGATAAGGCGCAGCGGTCGGGCTGAACGGGGGGTTCGTGCACACAGCCCAGCT
TGGAGCGAACGACCTACACCGAACTGAGATACCTACAGCGTGAGCTATGAGAAAGCGCCACGCTTCCCGA
AGGGAGAAAGGCGGACAGGTATCCGGTAAGCGGCAGGGTCGGAACAGGAGAGCGCACGAGGGAGCTTCCA
GGGGGAAACGCCTGGTATCTTTATAGTCCTGTCGGGTTTCGCCACCTCTGACTTGAGCGTCGATTTTTGT
GATGCTCGTCAGGGGGGCGGAGCCTATGGAAAAACGCCAGCAACGCGGCCTTTTTACGGTTCCTGGCCTT
TTGCTGGCCTTTTGCTCACATGTCCTGCAGGCAGCTGCGCGCTCGCTCGCTCACTGAGGCCGCCCGGGCG
TCGGGCGACCTTTGGTCGCCCGGCCTCAGTGAGCGAGCGAGCGCGCAGAGAGGGAGTGGCCAACTCCATC
ACTAGGGGTTCCTGCGGCCGCACGCGTTGTAAGAGTAATAATCGCTTATAATCAGGCTTCCAGCCTCCAT
TAAAGTAGACCTTGACAACCATTTGCTTGGTCTCACTCCCTTTTCTCACCCGTTTCTCTTTCAGGCTTGG
TCCCCCTCGACCCCCCCAAATAACTAGGTCCTGTGGGTCAGGATAGTTGATGCTGAGAACATCAGCTGAG
TCCCACCATACTCTTCTGCTGTGTTATGTCACCTATTTGCAAGGCTGGATTTCAAAACTATCTGGTTTTA
AGAAGGACTGTTATTTTGGATCTCTAACACCTCTAAGTTAAGCTGGAGTGAAAAAGAAACATAAGCAGTG
AGTGCTCTGAGAACTGTCCTTGGCATATGAAGACAGCTTCATATTCTGTAAAGTGGCAAAGGTGTCAACT
ATGGACTGCCAGAATGACAGGCCTTTGGACCTTTTTCTGCGGTCTGAACTGCAAAAGCCTAACCTTTGTT
CTGAAGTCATGTGGAATATTTACCCTTTGGTCTGATAGAACGTCAGATCACCAGGGTCTGGATATGACAC
ATTCAGGTCAAGTGTACTTCAGGCACTTTGGTATGCTTCAGTCAAGATGCCAATGGCAAGTATGAAAGGT
GAGAGACCGAAGGGAAGGAAGAGGCCAGAGCATAATCACAGGCAATACCTTCTAGTCTATTTTTCGGAGC
TCGGGCTGGGCATAAAAGTCAGGGCAGAGCCATCTATTGCTTACATTTGCTTCTGGGATCCAGATCTTTC
GAAGCTAGCGCTACCGGTCGCCACCATGGTGAGCAAGGGCGAGGAGCTGTTCACCGGGGTGGTGCCCATC
CTGGTCGAGCTGGACGGCGACGTAAACGGCCACAAGTTCAGCGTGTCCGGCGAGGGCGAGGGCGATGCCA
CCTACGGCAAGCTGACCCTGAAGCTGATCTGCACCACCGGCAAGCTGCCCGTGCCCTGGCCCACCCTCGT
GACCACCCTGGGCTACGGCGTGCAGTGCTTCGCCCGCTACCCCGACCACATGAAGCAGCACGACTTCTTC
AAGTCCGCCATGCCCGAAGGCTACGTCCAGGAGCGCACCATCTTCTTCAAGGACGACGGCAACTACAAGA
CCCGCGCCGAGGTGAAGTTCGAGGGCGACACCCTGGTGAACCGCATCGAGCTGAAGGGCATCGACTTCAA
GGAGGACGGCAACATCCTGGGGCACAAGCTGGAGTACAACTACAACAGCCACAACGTCTATATCACCGCC
GACAAGCAGAAGAACGGCATCAAGGCCAACTTCAAGATCCGCCACAACATCGAGGACGGCGGCGTGCAGC
TCGCCGACCACTACCAGCAGAACACCCCCATCGGCGACGGCCCCGTGCTGCTGCCCGACAACCACTACCT
GAGCTACCAGTCCAAGCTGAGCAAAGACCCCAACGAGAAGCGCGATCACATGGTCCTGCTGGAGTTCGTG
ACCGCCGCCGGGATCACTCTCGGCATGGACGAGCTGTACAAGTAAGTCGACGGCGCGCCGCGGCCGCGAA
TTCGATATCATAATCAACCTCTGGATTACAAAATTTGTGAAAGATTGACTGGTATTCTTAACTATGTTGC
TCCTTTTACGCTATGTGGATACGCTGCTTTAATGCCTTTGTATCATGCTATTGCTTCCCGTATGGCTTTC
ATTTTCTCCTCCTTGTATAAATCCTGGTTAGTTCTTGCCACGGCGGAACTCATCGCCGCCTGCCTTGCCC
GCTGCTGGACAGGGGCTCGGCTGTTGGGCACTGACAATTCCGTGGCTCGAGAGATCTTCGACTGTGCCTT
CTAGTTGCCAGCCATCTGTTGTTTGCCCCTCCCCCGTGCCTTCCTTGACCCTGGAAGGTGCCACTCCCAC
TGTCCTTTCCTAATAAAATGAGGAAATTGCATCGCATTGTCTGAGTAGGTGTCATTCTATTCTGGGGGGT
GGGGTGGGGCAGGACAGCAAGGGGGAGGATTGGGAAGACAATAGCAGGCATGAGATCTCACGTGCGGACC
GAGCGGCCGCAGGAACCCCTAGTGATGGAGTTGGCCACTCCCTCTCTGCGCGCTCGCTCGCTCACTGAGG
CCGGGCGACCAAAGGTCGCCCGACGCCCGGGCTTTGCCCGGGCGGCCTCAGTGAGCGAGCGAGCGCGCAG
CTGCCTGCAGGGGCGCCTGATGCGGTATTTTCTCCTTACGCATCTGTGCGGTATTTCACACCGCATA
[95 nt withheld, positions 4638-4732]
T
[46 nt withheld, positions 4734-4779]
C
[115 nt withheld, positions 4781-4895]
